Addgene plasmid #79216: pAB088i
Purpose: Directed Evolution of Protein-Protein Interactions
Depositing lab: David Liu. Depositing organization: Harvard University. Publication: Continuous evolution of Bacillus thuringiensis toxins overcomes insect resistance. Badran AH, Guzov VM, Huai Q, Kemp MM, Vishwanath P, Kain W, Nance AM, Evdokimov A, Moshiri F, Turner KH, Wang P, Malvar T, Liu DR. Nature. 2016 May 5;533(7601):58-63. doi: 10.1038/nature17938. Epub 2016 Apr 27. PubMed 27120167.
Backbone
  Vector backbone: SC101
  Backbone manufacturer: David Liu Lab
  Backbone size w/o insert (bp): 2992
  Vector type: Bacterial Expression
Growth in bacteria
  Bacterial resistance: Ampicillin, 100 μg/mL
  Growth temperature: 37°C
  Growth strain: NEB Turbo
  Copy number: Low Copy
Gene/Insert
  Gene/Insert name: PlacZ-opt (OR1) gIII, luxAB; Ppro1 434cI(RR69)-TnCAD-F3
  Species: Synthetic
  Promoter: PlacZ-opt (OR1); Ppro1
  Cloning method: Ligation Independent Cloning
  Sequencing primers: 5′ n/a; 3′ n/a
Terms and licenses: Academic/Nonprofit Terms; Industry Terms: Not Available to Industry
How to cite: pAB088i was a gift from David Liu (Addgene plasmid # 79216 ; http://n2t.net/addgene:79216 ; RRID:Addgene_79216)
