[The description below was written by a language model from this plasmid's Addgene catalogue record and pLannotate feature annotations shown in this document.]
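Description:
pAB088i is a low-copy bacterial expression plasmid built on a pSC101 backbone. It replicates in E. coli through the pSC101 origin together with its required Rep101 (RepA) protein, and is selected with ampicillin via a β-lactamase gene under its own promoter. The full sequence record is about 8.2 kb. Its stated purpose is directed evolution of protein-protein interactions, and its layout fits an accessory plasmid for phage-assisted continuous evolution based on a bacterial two-hybrid circuit.

Two cassettes sit on opposite strands. In the first, a modified lacZ promoter carrying a phage 434 OR1 operator (PlacZ-opt (OR1)) drives M13 gene III, which encodes the minor coat protein pIII needed for phage infectivity. It is followed by luxA and luxB, the bacterial luciferase subunits from Photorhabdus luminescens, so promoter activity is tied both to production of infectious phage and to a luminescence readout. In the second, the constitutive Ppro1 promoter expresses a fusion of the 434 cI repressor DNA-binding domain, in its RR69 form, to TnCAD-F3. In the context of the associated work on evolving Bacillus thuringiensis toxins, TnCAD-F3 is presumably an insect cadherin receptor fragment, although the record does not define it. The automated annotation splits the DNA-binding portion into 434 cI and 434 Cro fragments, probably reflecting sequence similarity to a duplicated or single-chain domain rather than a true Cro gene. It also detects a partial FLAG-like match next to this region, while the target portion itself is unannotated. rrnB terminators insulate the transcription units.

In the usual two-hybrid design, the operator-bound fusion displays the target upstream of the promoter. A binding partner supplied from another construct, typically fused to an RNA polymerase subunit, then recruits polymerase and switches on gIII and luxAB, which lets binding variants be selected.
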