Features (pLannotate 1.2.2; 14 found; start..end, strand, type, name):
      1..951     -  CDS            Rep101: RepA protein needed for replication with the pSC101 origin; rep101
    999..1221    -  rep_origin     pSC101 ori: low-copy replication origin that requires the Rep101 protein
   1723..1758    -  terminator     rrnB T1 terminator (fragment): Escherichia coli rrnB; transcription terminator T1 from the E. coli rrnB gene
   1889..3162    +  CDS            M13 gene III (fragment) (sequence partly withheld): pIII; III; minor coat protein
   3162..4241    +  CDS            luxA (sequence partly withheld): LUXA1_PHOLU - Experimental evidence at protein level: Swiss-Prot protein existence level 1. Light-emitting reaction in luminous bacteria. From Photorhabdus luminescens (Xenorhabdus luminescens).
   4305..5285    +  CDS            LuxB: LuxB luciferase subunit; luxB; from the Photorhabdus luminescens bioluminescence operon
   6056..6076    -  CDS            FLAG (fragment): FLAG® epitope tag, followed by an enterokinase cleavage site
   6095..6283    -  CDS            CRO (fragment): RCRO_BP434 - Experimental evidence at protein level: Swiss-Prot protein existence level 1. Cro represses genes normally expressed in early phage development and is necessary for the late stage of lytic growth. It does this by binding to the OL and OR operators regions normally used by the repressor protein for lysogenic maintenance. From Enterobacteria phage 434 (Bacteriophage 434).
   6284..6550    -  CDS            CI (fragment): RPC1_BP434 - Experimental evidence at protein level: Swiss-Prot protein existence level 1. Binds to two sets of three contiguous operator sites in the phage genome. From Enterobacteria phage 434 (Bacteriophage 434).
   6752..6779    -  terminator     rrnB T2 terminator: transcription terminator T2 from the E. coli rrnB gene
   6871..6957    -  terminator     rrnB T1 terminator: Escherichia coli rrnB; transcription terminator T1 from the E. coli rrnB gene
   6959..7074    -  ncRNA          5S rRNA: Accession: RF00001 - 5S ribosomal RNA
   7173..8033    -  CDS            AmpR: β-lactamase; bla; confers resistance to ampicillin, carbenicillin, and related antibiotics
   8034..8138    -  promoter       AmpR promoter: bla
>Addgene plasmid #79216 | pAB088i | depositor full sequence | sequence record 148337 | Full Sequence
TCAGATCCTTCCGTATTTAGCCAGTATGTTCTCTAGTGTGGTTCGTTGTTTTTGCGTGAGCCATGAGAAC
GAACCATTGAGATCATGCTTACTTTGCATGTCACTCAAAAATTTTGCCTCAAAACTGGTGAGCTGAATTT
TTGCAGTTAAAGCATCGTGTAGTGTTTTTCTTAGTCCGTTACGTAGGTAGGAATCTGATGTAATGGTTGT
TGGTATTTTGTCACCATTCATTTTTATCTGGTTGTTCTCAAGTTCGGTTACGAGATCCATTTGTCTATCT
AGTTCAACTTGGAAAATCAACGTATCAGTCGGGCGGCCTCGCTTATCAACCACCAATTTCATATTGCTGT
AAGTGTTTAAATCTTTACTTATTGGTTTCAAAACCCATTGGTTAAGCCTTTTAAACTCATGGTAGTTATT
TTCAAGCATTAACATGAACTTAAATTCATCAAGGCTAATCTCTATATTTGCCTTGTGAGTTTTCTTTTGT
GTTAGTTCTTTTAATAACCACTCATAAATCCTCATAGAGTATTTGTTTTCAAAAGACTTAACATGTTCCA
GATTATATTTTATGAATTTTTTTAACTGGAAAAGATAAGGCAATATCTCTTCACTAAAAACTAATTCTAA
TTTTTCGCTTGAGAACTTGGCATAGTTTGTCCACTGGAAAATCTCAAAGCCTTTAACCAAAGGATTCCTG
ATTTCCACAGTTCTCGTCATCAGCTCTCTGGTTGCTTTAGCTAATACACCATAAGCATTTTCCCTACTGA
TGTTCATCATCTGAGCGTATTGGTTATAAGTGAACGATACCGTCCGTTCTTTCCTTGTAGGGTTTTCAAT
CGTGGGGTTGAGTAGTGCCACACAGCATAAAATTAGCTTGGTTTCATGCTCCGTTAAGTCATAGCGACTA
ATCGCTAGTTCATTTGCTTTGAAAACAACTAATTCAGACATACATCTCAATTGGTCTAGGTAATTTTAAT
CACTATACCAATTGAGATGGGCTAGTCAATGATAATTACTAGTCCTTTTCCTTTGAGTTGTGGGTATCTG
TAAATTCTGCTAGACCTTTGCTGGAAAACTTGTAAATTCTGCTAGACCCTCTGTAAATTCCGCTAGACCT
TTGTGTGTTTTTTTTGTTTATATTCAAGTGGTTATAATTTATAGAATAAAGAAAGAATAAAAAAAGATAA
AAAGAATAGATCCCAGCCCTGTGTATAACTCACTACTTTAGTCAGTTCCGCAGTATTACAAAAGGATGTC
GCAAACGCTGTTTGCTCCTCTACAAAACAGACCTTAAAACCCTAAAGGCTTAAGTAGCACCCTCGCAAGC
TCGGGCAAATCGCTGAATATTCCTTTTGTCTCCGACCATCAGGCACCTGAGTCGCTGTCTTTTTCGTGAC
ATTCAGTTCGCTGCGCTCACGGCTCTGGCAGTGAATGGGGGTAAATGGCACTACAGGCGCCTTTTATGGA
TTCATGCAAGGAAACTACCCATAATACAAGAAAAGCCCGTCACGGGCTTCTCAGGGCGTTTTATGGCGGG
TCTGCTATGTGGTGCTATCTGACTTTTTGCTGTTCAGCAGTTCCTGCCCTCTGCTTTTCCAGTCTGACCA
CTTCGGCTTATCCCGTGACAGGTCATTCAGACTGGCTAATGCACCCAGTAAGGCAGCGGGCTCATCAACA
GGCTTACCCGTCGTACGGTCAAGAGGACATCCGGGCAAATGCAACGAAAGGCTCAGTCGAAAGACTGGGC
CTTTCGTTGCGCTGCGGAGACTTAGGGACCCTAATACAAGAAAGTTTGTTCATTAGGCACCCCGGGCTTT
ACTCGTAAAGCTTCCGGCGCGTATGTTGTGTCGACCGACCTGCAGGTGCAGTAAGGAGGAAAAAAAAA
[85 nt withheld, positions 1889-1973]
C
[98 nt withheld, positions 1975-2072]
A
[92 nt withheld, positions 2074-2165]
TGGTTCT
[206 nt withheld, positions 2173-2378]
G
[176 nt withheld, positions 2380-2555]
CCAATCGTCTGACCTGCCTCAACCTCCTGTC
[82 nt withheld, positions 2587-2668]
GCTCTGAGGGA
[161 nt withheld, positions 2680-2840]
T
[41 nt withheld, positions 2842-2882]
T
[62 nt withheld, positions 2884-2945]
A
[35 nt withheld, positions 2947-2981]
CCTCCCTCAATCGGTTGAATGTCGCCCTTTTGTCTTTGGCGCTGGTAAACCTTACGAGTTCAGTATCGAC
TGCGATAAGATCAACCTGTTCCGC
[50 nt withheld, positions 3076-3125]
T
[37 nt withheld, positions 3127-3163]
GAAATTTGGAAACTTTTTGCTTACATACCAACCTCCCCAATTTTCCCAAACAGAGGTAATGAAACGTTTG
GTTAAATTAGGTCGCATCTCTGAGGAGTGTGGTTTTGATACCGTATGGTTACTGGAGCATCATTTCACGG
AGTTTGGTTTGCTTGGTAACCCTTATGTCGCTGCTGCATATTTACTTGGCGCGACTAAAAAATTGAATGT
AGGAACTGCCGCTATTGTTCTTCCCACAGCCCATCCAGTACGCCAACTTGAAGATGTGAATTTATTGGAT
CAAATGTCAAAAGGACGATTTCGGTTTGGTATTTGCCGAGGGCTTTACAACAAGGACTTTCGCGTATTCG
GCACAGATATGAATAACAGTCGCGCCTTAGCGGAATGCTGGTACGGGCTGATAAAGAATGGCATGACAGA
GGGATATATGGAAGCTGATAATGAACATATCAAGTTCCATAAGGTAAAAGTAAACCCCGCGGCGTATAGC
AGAGGTGGCGCACCGGTTTATGTGGTGGCTGAATCAGCTTCGACGACTGAGTGGGCTGCTCAATTTGGCC
TACCGATGATATTAAGTTGGATTATAAATACTAACGAAAAGAAAGCACAACTTGAGCTTTATAATGAAGT
GGCTCAAGAATATGGGCACGATATTCATAATATCGACCATTGCTTATCATATATAACATCTGTAGATCAT
GACTCAATTAAAGCGAAAGAGATTTGCCGGAAATTTCTGGGGCATTGGTATGATTCTTATGTGAATGCTA
CGACTATTTTTGATGATTCAGACCAAACAAGAGGTTATGATTTCAATAAAGGGCAGTGGCGTGACTTTGT
ATTAAAAGGACATAAAGATACTAATCGCCGTATTGATTACAGTTACGAAATCAATCCCGTGGGAACGCCG
CAGGAATGTATTGACATAATTCAAAAAGACATTGATGCTACAGGAATATCAAATATTTGTTGTGGATTTG
AAGCTAATGGAACAGTAGATGAAATTATTGCTTCCATGAAGCTCTTCCAGTCTGATGTCATGCCATTTCT
TAAAGAAAAACAACGTTCGCTATTATATTATGGCGGTGGCGGTAGCGGCGGTGGCGGTAGCGGCGGTGGC
GGTAGCGGCGGTGGCGGTAGCAAATTTGGATTGTTCTTCCTTAACTTCATCAATTCAACAACTGTTCAAG
AACAGAGTATAGTTCGCATGCAGGAAATAACGGAGTATGTTGATAAGTTGAATTTTGAACAGATTTTAGT
GTATGAAAATCATTTTTCAGATAATGGTGTTGTCGGCGCTCCTCTGACTGTTTCTGGTTTTCTGCTCGGT
TTAACAGAGAAAATTAAAATTGGTTCATTAAATCACATCATTACAACTCATCATCCTGTCCGCATAGCGG
AGGAAGCTTGCTTATTGGATCAGTTAAGTGAAGGGAGATTTATTTTAGGGTTTAGTGATTGCGAAAAAAA
AGATGAAATGCATTTTTTTAATCGCCCGGTTGAATATCAACAGCAACTATTTGAAGAGTGTTATGAAATC
ATTAACGATGCTTTAACAACAGGCTATTGTAATCCAGATAACGATTTTTATAGCTTCCCTAAAATATCTG
TAAATCCCCATGCTTATACGCCAGGCGGACCTCGGAAATATGTAACAGCAACCAGTCATCATATTGTTGA
GTGGGCGGCCAAAAAAGGTATTCCTCTCATCTTTAAGTGGGATGATTCTAATGATGTTAGATATGAATAT
GCTGAAAGATATAAAGCCGTTGCGGATAAATATGACGTTGACCTATCAGAGATAGACCATCAGTTAATGA
TATTAGTTAACTATAACGAAGATAGTAATAAAGCTAAACAAGAGACGCGTGCATTTATTAGTGATTATGT
TCTTGAAATGCACCCTAATGAAAATTTCGAAAATAAACTTGAAGAAATAATTGCAGAAAACGCTGTCGGA
AATTATACGGAGTGTATAACTGCGGCTAAGTTGGCAATTGAAAAGTGTGGTGCGAAAAGTGTATTGCTGT
CCTTTGAACCAATGAATGATTTGATGAGCCAAAAAAATGTAATCAATATTGTTGATGATAATATTAAGAA
GTACCACACGGAATATACCTAAACGGAGCCAATGTACGCAAAAAACCCCGCTTCAGCGGGGTTTTTTCGC
CAAAAAAAACCCCGCCCTGTCAGGGGCGGGGTTTTTTTTTAGGGCCCTACTGACTGTTATGTGAGGCTGT
TGTCCACGCCCAGCTCTGGGCTGGAGCCACCCACAAAGTCCTCCAGATGCAGCTCGCGAGTTAACAGGGT
TTCCTGAATCGCACGCAGCAGTATTGTGTTACTACGGAGCTGCTCGATCTCGTCGGTGGTGGCGGGCACG
TGGTTCCGTATGAAGTGCGCGCGCACCTCGGTGCGGTCGTCGCGCGCGGCGCCGCTGCTGTCCGGCGCGC
GCAGCACCGCGTCGATGTTGCACGTCAGGCTGAACACCGACGAGAACGTGTCCGCGATGAAAGCACGGTT
GGAGTCAACGACATCCAGCGTGTTGTTGAACAAGAAGTAGACTCTGTTGAGATGAGTGATCAGATAGATC
TTCACGTCAGTACGGGCTTCTGCACCACGGGTGTCTGTAGCCACGACATCGAACTCGAACATGCCGACCA
TAGTATCCAGCGGGTTCATGTTGAGGGACAGGACGCCGCTGCTCGGGTGCAGCGTGAAGGCGGACTCACG
CACGCCCTCCAGCGAGGGGTCCACCACCATCGTGTCCAGGTCCATCGTGTACGTTATGTCTAGGCCTTCG
GTATGTGTCGCATGAACAGTGAGTAGTTCCCTGTTGGATGTATCCGTCTCGTAGATGCCGGCGGTGTAGA
TCTCACGCTCGAATACTGGCCGCTTGTCATCGTCGTCCTTGTAGTCAACATTCGAATCAGAGGTGCCATT
GAGCAGCCAGTCAACACTTACGCCAAGAGCTGACGCAAGTTCTGGTAAAAAGCGTGGTCGCTTAGTTTTA
CCGTTTTCGAGCTGCTCTATAGACTGCTGGGTAGTCCCCACCTTTTGAGCAAGTTCAGCCTGGTTAAGTC
CAAGCTGAATTCTTTTGCTTTTTACCCTGCTGCTGATACTAGCTCTAACCATGCTAATCAATGGATATTT
CCCTTTGGGCTCAACGTGCCCAACAAATCTAACATTCGAATCAGAGGTGCCATTGAGCAGCCAGTCAACA
CTTACGCCAAGAGCTGACGCAAGTTCTGGTAAAAAGCGTGGTCGCTTAGTTTTACCGTTTTCGAGCTGCT
CTATAGACTGCTGGGTAGTCCCCACCTTTTGAGCAAGTTCAGCCTGGTTAAGTCCAAGCTGAATTCTTTT
GCTTTTTACCCTGCTGCTGATACTCATTTTTTTTTCCTCCTTACTCTAGTAAAAGTTAAACAAAATTATT
TGTAGAGGGAAACCGTTGTGGTCTCCCTGAATATAGATACCGAGCCTTATGCATGCCCGTAAAGTTATCC
AGCAACCACTCATAGACCTAGGGCAGCAGATAGGGACGACGTGGTGTTAGCTGTGCTCTAGAATCCTCAG
CGAGTTTGTAGAAACGCAAAAAGGCCATCCGTCAGGATGGCCTTCTGCTTAATTTGATGCCTGGCAGTTT
ATGGCGGGCGTCCTGCCCGCCACCCTCCGGGCCGTTGCTTCGCAACGTTCAAATCCGCTCCCGGCGGATT
TGTCCTACTCAGGAGAGCGTTCACCGACAAACAACAGATAAAACGAAAGGCCCAGTCTTTCGACTGAGCC
TTTCGTTTTATTTGATGCCTGGCAGTTCCCTACTCTCGCATGGGGAGACCCCACACTACCATCGGCGCTA
CGGCGTTTCACTTCTGAGTTCGGCATGGGGTCAGGTGGGACCACCGCGCTACTGCCGCCAGGCAAATTCT
GTTTTATCAGACCGCTTCTGCGTTCTGATTTAATCTGTATCAGGCTGAAAATCTTCTCTCATCCGCCAAA
ACAGCCATGCCCATGGCGTTTACCAATGCTTAATCAGTGAGGCACCTATCTCAGCGATCTGTCTATTTCG
TTCATCCATAGTTGCCTGACTCCCCGTCGTGTAGATAACTACGATACGGGAGGGCTTACCATCTGGCCCC
AGTGCTGCAATGATACCGCGAGACCCACGCTCACCGGCTCCAGATTTATCAGCAATAAACCAGCCAGCCG
GAAGGGCCGAGCGCAGAAGTGGTCCTGCAACTTTATCCGCCTCCATCCAGTCTATTAATTGTTGCCGGGA
AGCTAGAGTAAGTAGTTCGCCAGTTAATAGTTTGCGCAACGTTGTTGCCATTGCTACAGGCATCGTGGTG
TCACGCTCGTCGTTTGGTATGGCTTCATTCAGCTCCGGTTCCCAACGATCAAGGCGAGTTACATGATCCC
CCATGTTGTGCAAAAAAGCGGTTAGCTCCTTCGGTCCTCCGATCGTTGTCAGAAGTAAGTTGGCCGCAGT
GTTATCACTCATGGTTATGGCAGCACTGCATAATTCTCTTACTGTCATGCCATCCGTAAGATGCTTTTCT
GTGACTGGTGAGTACTCAACCAAGTCATTCTGAGAATAGTGTATGCGGCGACCGAGTTGCTCTTGCCCGG
CGTCAATACGGGATAATACCGCGCCACATAGCAGAACTTTAAAAGTGCTCATCATTGGAAAACGTTCTTC
GGGGCGAAAACTCTCAAGGATCTTACCGCTGTTGAGATCCAGTTCGATGTAACCCACTCGTGCACCCAAC
TGATCTTCAGCATCTTTTACTTTCACCAGCGTTTCTGGGTGAGCAAAAACAGGAAGGCAAAATGCCGCAA
AAAAGGGAATAAGGGCGACACGGAAATGTTGAATACTCATACTCTTCCTTTTTCAATATTATTGAAGCAT
TTATCAGGGTTATTGTCTCATGAGCGGATACATATTTGAATGTATTTAGAAAAATAAACAAATAGGGGTT
CCGCGCACATTTCCCCGAAAAGTGCCACCTGACGTCTAAGAAACCATTATTATCATGACATTAACCTATA
AAAATAGGCGTATCACGAGGCCCTTAGGCCAAATAGGCCGT
