>Addgene plasmid #79216 | pAB088i | addgene partial sequence | sequence record 151294 | pCL52_2-F 5'-GCTTCTCAGGGCGTTTTATG-3'
GCTTTTCCAGTCTGACCACTTCGGCTTATCCCGTGACAGGTCATTCAGACTGGCTAATGCACCCAGTAAG
GCAGCGGGCTCATCAACAGGCTTACCCGTCGTACGGTCAAGAGGACATCCGGGCAAATGCAACGAAAGGC
TCAGTCGAAAGACTGGGCCTTTCGTTGCGCTGCGGAGACTTAGGGACCCTAATACAAGAAAGTTTGTTCA
TTAGGCACCCCGGGCTTTACTCGTAAAGCTTCCGGCGCGTATGTTGTGTCGACCGACCTGCAGGTGCAGT
AAGGAGGAAAAAAAAA
[85 nt withheld, positions 297-381]
C
[98 nt withheld, positions 383-480]
A
[92 nt withheld, positions 482-573]
TGGTTCT
[106 nt withheld, positions 581-686]
