>Addgene plasmid #79216 | pAB088i | addgene partial sequence | sequence record 151295 | Amp-F 5'-AAGCCCTCCCGTATCGTAGT-3'
AATAGACAGATCGCTGAGATAGGTGCCTCACTGATTAAGCATTGGTAAACGCCATGGGCATGGCTGTTTT
GGCGGATGAGAGAAGATTTTCAGCCTGATACAGATTAAATCAGAACGCAGAAGCGGTCTGATAAAACAGA
ATTTGCCTGGCGGCAGTAGCGCGGTGGTCCCACCTGACCCCATGCCGAACTCAGAAGTGAAACGCCGTAG
CGCCGATGGTAGTGTGGGGTCTCCCCATGCGAGAGTAGGGAACTGCCAGGCATCAAATAAAACGAAAGGC
TCAGTCGAAAGACTGGGCCTTTCGTTTTATCTGTTGTTTGTCGGTGAACGCTCTCCTGAGTAGGACAAAT
CCGCCGGGAGCGGATTTGAACGTTGCGAAGCAACGGCCCGGAGGGTGGCGGGCAGGACGCCCGCCATAAA
CTGCCAGGCATCAAATTAAGCAGAAGGCCATCCTGACGG
