>Addgene plasmid #79216 | pAB088i | addgene partial sequence | sequence record 152349 | LuxB-F 5'-gtcctttgaaccaatgaatg-3'
ATCATATTGTTGATGATAATATTAAGAAGTACCACACGGAATATACCTAAACGGAGCCAATGTACGCAAA
AAACCCCGCTTCAGCGGGGTTTTTTCGCCAAAAAAAACCCCGCCCTGTCAGGGGCGGGGTTTTTTTTTAG
GGCCCTACTGACTGTTATGTGAGGCTGTTGTCCACGCCCAGCTCTGGGCTGGAGCCACCCACAAAGTCCT
CCAGATGCAGCTCGCGAGTTAACAGGGTTTCCTGAATCGCACGCAGCAGTATTGTGTTACTACGGAGCTG
CTCGATCTCGTCGGTGGTGGCGGGCACGTGGTTCCGTATGAAGTGCGCGCGCACCTCGGTGCGGTCGTCG
CGCGCGGCGCCGCTGCTGTCCGGCGCGCGCAGCACCGCGTCGATGTTGCACGTCAGGCTGAACACCGACG
AGAACGTGTCCGCGATGAAAGCACGGTTGGAGTCAACGACATCCAGCGTGTTGTTGAACAAGAAGTAGAC
TCTGTTGAGATGAGTGATCAGATAGATCTTCACGTCAGTACGGGCTTCTGCACCACGGGTGTCTGTAGCC
ACGACATCGAACTCGAACATGCCGACCATAGTATCCAGCGGGTTCATGTTGAGGGACAGGACGCCGCTGC
TCGGGTGCAGCGTGAAGGCGGACTCACGCACGCCCTCCAGCGAGGGGTCCACCACCATCGTGTCCAGGTC
CATCGTGTACGTTATGTCTAGGCCTTCGGTATGTGTCGCATGA
